>Addgene plasmid #23069 | pWZ414-F36 | addgene partial sequence | sequence record 28998 | 23609 with T7
NGGTATCGATAAGCTTGATATCGAATTCCTGCAGCCCCCTAGTCTCTTCGAAAATGATGTTTATTGATAA
TTATTATACATGGTTTCTTGCCGGTTATAAAATTACGTATACTATCTAAGCATCTAAAAATTAGCCCCGC
AATTATGTCTGTAAACGATAAATTACAGCATATATACCCTCCTCATGTCGTTAAAAGCATTGCGAATAGA
TAGATGAATAATGTATTAAAAAAGGAGATGTTTGTATGATGTCCCCCCAGTCTAAATGCATAGAAAAAAA
AAAATTCCCGCTTTATATTCATGATCTTTCACCTCTTAGTCTTCTGGCCAATTTGATATCCTTCTTTTGG
ATAGTAACACGCTTAGCGTGAATAGCAGCCAGATTAGTGTCTTCAAACAAAGAGACTAAGTATGCTTCGA
CGGATTCTTGCAAAGCACCGATAGCAGAAGATTGAAATCTCAAGTCGGTCTTGAAATCTTGAGCGATTTC
TCTGACCAATCTTTGGAAAGGTAACTTTCTGATCAACAGTTCAGTAGATTTTTGGAATCTTCTAATTTCT
CTCAAGGCAACAGTACCTGGCTTATATCTGTGAGGCTTCTTAACACCACCGGTAGATGGGGCGGATTTTC
TGGCAGCCTTGGAGGCTAATTGTTTCCGCGGGGCTCCACCACCAGTGGATTTTCTAGCTGTTTGTTTAGT
TCTGGCCATTGTGGAGTGTTTGCTTGGATCCTTTAGTAAAAGGGGAAGAACAGTTGGAAGGGCCNAAGTG
GAAGTCACAAAACAGTGGTCCTATATAAAAGAACAAGAAAAAAGATTATTTATATACAACTGCGGTCACA
AGAAGCAACGCGAGAGAGCACAACACGCTGTTATCACGCAAACTATGTTTTGACNCCNAGCCATAGCCGT
GATTGTGCGTCACATTGGGCGATAATGAACGCTAAATGACCAACTCCCATCCGTAGGAGCCCCTTAGGGC
GTGGNCNATAG
