[The description below was written by a language model from this plasmid's Addgene catalogue record.]
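Description:
pWZ414-F36 is a yeast expression plasmid built on a modified pRS414 backbone (the Afl III–Sma I region deleted, leaving about 4.3 kb). pRS414 belongs to the pRS series of yeast–E. coli shuttle vectors, which in the 41x family are centromeric (CEN/ARS) and therefore maintained at low copy in yeast. The record itself does not list the origins or state a copy number. Selection in Saccharomyces cerevisiae relies on the TRP1 auxotrophic marker, and the plasmid is propagated in E. coli under ampicillin selection.

The insert is a roughly 1.9 kb fragment of S. cerevisiae genomic DNA carrying the HHT2-HHF2 locus, which encodes one of the two copies each of histone H3 (HHT2) and histone H4 (HHF2). It was cloned by restriction digestion between Afl III and Spe I sites. In the yeast genome these two genes are divergently arranged, as their systematic names on opposite strands indicate. The record names no heterologous promoter, so expression presumably comes from the native intergenic regulatory region, though this is not explicitly stated. The H3 gene carries a lysine 14 to glycine substitution (H3 K14G), which removes a lysine in the H3 amino-terminal tail that is a target of acetylation. No mutation is recorded for H4.

The associated publication examined the essential and redundant roles of histone acetylation by mutating target lysines and combining these changes with loss of the Gcn5p acetyltransferase. The plasmid fits that use, supplying a mutant H3 together with H4 as a plasmid-borne histone source in yeast so that the consequences of losing the K14 site can be assessed.
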