Addgene plasmid #23069: pWZ414-F36
Depositing lab: Sharon Dent. Depositing organization: University of Texas MD Anderson Cancer Center. Publication: Essential and redundant functions of histone acetylation revealed by mutation of target lysines and loss of the Gcn5p acetyltransferase. Zhang W, Bone JR, Edmondson DG, Turner BM, Roth SY. EMBO J. 1998 Jun 1. 17(11):3155-67. 10.1093/emboj/17.11.3155 PubMed 9606197.
Backbone
  Vector backbone: pRS414 delta Afl III- Sma I
  Backbone manufacturer: Stratagene
  Backbone size w/o insert (bp): 4348
  Vector type: Yeast Expression
  Selectable markers: TRP1
Growth in bacteria
  Bacterial resistance: Ampicillin, 100 μg/mL
  Growth temperature: 37°C
  Growth strain: DH5alpha
  Copy number: Unknown
Gene/Insert
  Gene/Insert name: yeast Histone H3-2 and Histone H4-2 (alt name: HHT2-HHF2)
  Species: S. cerevisiae (budding yeast)
  Insert size (bp): 1900
  Mutation: Histone H3 changed Lysine 14 to Glycine, H3 K14G
  GenBank ID: S000004976 S000004975
  Cloning method: Restriction Enzyme; 5′ cloning site Afl III (not destroyed); 3′ cloning site Spe I (unknown if destroyed)
  Sequencing primers: 5′ T7; 3′ CACCTCTGACTTGAGCGTCG
Resource information
  A portion of this plasmid was derived from a plasmid made by: from Dr. Mary Ann Osley, currently at the Univ. of New Mexico, Albuquerque, NM
Terms and licenses: Academic/Nonprofit Terms; Industry Terms: Not Available to Industry
Depositor comments: HHT2 is Yeast ID YNL031C HHF2 is Yeast ID YNL030W HHT2 is gene ID 855700 HHF2 is gene ID 855701
How to cite: pWZ414-F36 was a gift from Sharon Dent (Addgene plasmid # 23069 ; http://n2t.net/addgene:23069 ; RRID:Addgene_23069)
